Addgene plasmid #223331: MT3
Purpose: Mapping of cytosol-facing mitochondrion outer membrane proximity proteome by proximity-dependent biotinylation in living Arabidopsis cells
Depositing lab: Xiaohong Zhu. Depositing organization: Henan University. Publication: Mapping of cytosol-facing organelle outer membrane proximity proteome by proximity-dependent biotinylation in living Arabidopsis cells. Bao X, Jia H, Zhang X, Tian S, Zhao Y, Li X, Lin P, Ma C, Wang P, Song CP, Zhu X. Plant J. 2024 Apr;118(1):7-23. doi: 10.1111/tpj.16641. Epub 2024 Jan 23. PubMed 38261530.
Backbone
  Vector backbone: s1300-3XFLAG
  Backbone size w/o insert (bp): 9000
  Vector type: Plant Expression
  Selectable markers: Hygromycin
Growth in bacteria
  Bacterial resistance: Kanamycin, 50 μg/mL
  Growth temperature: 37°C
  Growth strain: DH5alpha
  Copy number: High Copy
Gene/Insert
  Gene/Insert name: 3HA-EGFP-miniTurboID-OMP25 (alt name: Synj2bp)
  Species: R. norvegicus (rat)
  Insert size (bp): 1800
  Entrez Gene: Synj2bp (a.k.a. Omp25)
  Promoter: CaMV35S
  Tag / fusion protein: 3HA-EGFP-miniTurboID (N terminal on insert)
  Cloning method: Restriction Enzyme; 5′ cloning site Unknown (unknown if destroyed); 3′ cloning site Unknown (unknown if destroyed)
Resource information
  A portion of this plasmid was derived from a plasmid made by: paGFP-Omp25 was a gift from David Sabatini (Addgene plasmid #69598)
Terms and licenses: Academic/Nonprofit Terms; Industry Terms: Not Available to Industry
How to cite: MT3 was a gift from Xiaohong Zhu (Addgene plasmid # 223331 ; http://n2t.net/addgene:223331 ; RRID:Addgene_223331)
