[The description below was written by a language model from this plasmid's Addgene catalogue record and pLannotate feature annotations shown in this document.]
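Description:
MT3 is a plant expression binary vector built on the s1300-3XFLAG backbone, which the feature table shows to have a pCAMBIA-like architecture for Agrobacterium-mediated T-DNA delivery. It carries a high-copy ColE1/pUC-type origin with a bom site for propagation in E. coli. The pVS1 oriV, RepA and StaA functions support replication and stable maintenance in Agrobacterium. A kanamycin resistance gene (aphA-3) outside the T-DNA provides bacterial selection. Between the nopaline-type left and right border repeats, a hygromycin phosphotransferase gene driven by the CaMV 35S promoter and ended by the CaMV poly(A) signal allows selection of transformed plant cells. Remnants of the lacZα/lac promoter cloning region flank the insert.

The payload is a single fusion open reading frame, read N- to C-terminally as 3xHA, EGFP, miniTurbo and a C-terminal fragment of rat Synj2bp (OMP25), followed by a NOS terminator. The OMP25 portion is annotated as only a short fragment, consistent with its use as a tail anchor that places the fusion on the mitochondrial outer membrane, facing the cytosol. miniTurbo, an engineered truncated E. coli biotin ligase, then biotinylates nearby proteins. EGFP reports localisation, and the HA tag allows immunodetection. The catalogue lists CaMV35S as the insert promoter, but the annotation places a mannopine synthase (MAS) promoter immediately upstream of the fusion, and the only annotated 35S promoter drives HygR; this discrepancy is left unresolved by the record. The backbone's 3xFLAG tag is not annotated. The construct is intended for mapping the cytosol-facing mitochondrial outer membrane proximity proteome by proximity-dependent biotinylation in living Arabidopsis cells.
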