Features (pLannotate 1.2.2; 25 found; start..end, strand, type, name):
    123..233     -  CDS            Synj2bp (fragment): SYJ2B_RAT - Also known as Omp25. Experimental evidence at protein level: Swiss-Prot protein existence level 1. Regulates endocytosis of activin type 2 receptor kinases through the Ral/RALBP1-dependent pathway and may be involved in suppression of activin-induced signal transduction. From Rattus norvegicus (Rat).
    240..1010    -  CDS            miniTurbo: N-terminally truncated mutant of the E. coli biotin ligase BioID engineered for improved catalytic efficiency (Branon et al., 2018)
   1014..1727    -  CDS            EGFP: EGFP is a basic (constitutively fluorescent) green fluorescent protein published in 1996, derived from Aequorea victoria. It is reported to be a rapidly-maturing weak dimer with moderate acid sensitivity.
   1822..1844    -  CDS            3xHA (fragment): three tandem HA epitope tags
   1862..2242    -  promoter       MAS promoter: mannopine synthase promoter (Velten et al., 1984)
   2775..2929    +  CDS            lacZα (fragment): LacZα fragment of β-galactosidase; lacZ fragment
   2995..3019    +  misc_feature   RB T-DNA repeat: right border repeat from nopaline C58 T-DNA
   3359..3760    +  CDS            Y4CG_SINFN (fragment): Protein inferred from homology: Swiss-Prot protein existence level 3. From Sinorhizobium fredii (strain NBRC 101917 / NGR234).
   4320..4949    +  CDS            pVS1 StaA: stability protein from the Pseudomonas plasmid pVS1 (Heeb et al., 2000)
   5378..6451    +  CDS            pVS1 RepA: replication protein from the Pseudomonas plasmid pVS1 (Heeb et al., 2000)
   6517..6711    +  rep_origin     pVS1 oriV: origin of replication for the Pseudomonas plasmid pVS1 (Heeb et al., 2000)
   6914..6953    +  CDS            rop (fragment): Rop protein, which maintains plasmids at low copy number; rop
   7055..7195    +  misc_feature   bom: basis of mobility region from pBR322
   7381..7969    -  rep_origin     ori: high-copy-number ColE1/pMB1/pBR322/pUC origin of replication
   8056..8850    -  CDS            KanR: aminoglycoside phosphotransferase; aphA-3; confers resistance to kanamycin
   9275..9299    +  misc_feature   LB T-DNA repeat: left border repeat from nopaline C58 T-DNA
   9377..9551    -  polyA_signal   CaMV poly(A) signal: cauliflower mosaic virus polyadenylation signal
   9592..10617   -  CDS            HygR: hygromycin B phosphotransferase confers resistance to hygromycin
  10690..11035   -  promoter       CaMV 35S promoter: strong constitutive promoter from cauliflower mosaic virus
  10692..10738   -  promoter       minimal CaMV 35S promoter: minimal 35S promoter from cauliflower mosaic virus
  11125..11213   +  CDS            lacI (fragment): lac repressor; lacI; The lac repressor binds to the lac operator to inhibit transcription in E. coli. This inhibition can be relieved by adding lactose or isopropyl-β-D-thiogalactopyranoside (IPTG).
  11226..11247   +  protein_bind   CAP binding site: CAP binding activates transcription in the presence of cAMP. E. coli catabolite activator protein
  11262..11292   +  promoter       lac promoter: promoter for the E. coli lac operon
  11296..11318   +  protein_bind   lac operator (fragment): The lac repressor binds to the lac operator to inhibit transcription in E. coli. This inhibition can be relieved by adding lactose or isopropyl-β-D-thiogalactopyranoside (IPTG). lac repressor encoded by lacI
  11357..11609   -  terminator     NOS terminator: nopaline synthase terminator and poly(A) signal
>Addgene plasmid #223331 | MT3 | addgene full sequence | sequence record 455811 | Addgene NGS Result
TTACTTATCGTCATCGTCCTTGTAATCGATGTCGTGATCCTTATAGTCTCCATCATGGTCTTTGTAGTCC
ATGGTACCGGATCCACTAGTATTTAAATGTCGACCCCGGATCCACTAGTTCAGAGCTGCTTTCGGTATCT
CACGAAGGCCCAAACTGCTACCAGGGTAAGGGCAAACACTGGCAGCAGCACCACAGCTACAGGAACTCCA
CTAGGCTCTCCGTCGCCTCGATGCCGCGGCTTTTCGGCAGACCGCAGACTGATTTCTCCGCCCATCCAGG
GTTTGATAACTCCGTCCTGTTCCAGCAGCAGGGCTCCCTGTTTATCAATCCCCCGGCTAATCCCGAAAAT
CTCTTTGTCCCCAATGATCAGCTTCACGGGTCTATTGATGAAGTTATCCAGCTTCTCCCACCGTGACAGA
TATGGAGCCAGGCCTTCCTGCTCGAACAGTTCCAGGGCTGCCCGCAGCTCTCGGATCAGCATAGCGGCCA
GAGTATTCCTGTCCAGGTTAATCCCTGCTTCCTGCAGTGTGATCCAGCCCTGATTGACCACGCTTTCCTC
CACGCGCCTCATAGCCACGTTAATCCCGGCGCCAATGACGATCTGTGCAGCATCGCCTGTTATTCCGGCC
AGCTCCACCAGGATGCCTGCCAGCTTTCTATCCTGCAGATACAGGTCATTGGGCCATTTGACTCGCACCT
TGTCTGCTCCCAGCTTTCGCAGCGCTTCTGCCATGACAATTCCGATGACCGGGCCCAGGCCGATTGCTGC
TGGTCCCCGCTTCAGGCGCCAAAACATACTCAGGTACAGGTTAGCTCCAAAAGGAGAGAACCATTTCCTC
CCTCTGCTTCCTCTCCCTGCCTGCTGATATTCTGCAATGCAAGCATCCCCACTCTTCAGCTCGCCGATTC
GATCCAGCAGGTACTGATTGGTGGAGTCGACCACAGGCAGGACTGCCACGCTCCCGCCGTCCAGCTGTCC
CAGAATCTGTTTAGCGTTCAGCAGCGGGATCATCTTGTACAGCTCGTCCATGCCGAGAGTGATCCCGGCG
GCGGTCACGAACTCCAGCAGGACCATGTGATCGCGCTTCTCGTTGGGGTCTTTGCTCAGGGCGGACTGGG
TGCTCAGGTAGTGGTTGTCGGGCAGCAGCACGGGGCCGTCGCCGATGGGGGTGTTCTGCTGGTAGTGGTC
GGCGAGCTGCACGCTGCCGTCCTCGATGTTGTGGCGGATCTTGAAGTTCACCTTGATGCCGTTCTTCTGC
TTGTCGGCCATGATATAGACGTTGTGGCTGTTGTAGTTGTACTCCAGCTTGTGCCCCAGGATGTTGCCGT
CCTCCTTGAAGTCGATGCCCTTCAGCTCGATGCGGTTCACCAGGGTGTCGCCCTCGAACTTCACCTCGGC
GCGGGTCTTGTAGTTGCCGTCGTCCTTGAAGAAGATGGTGCGCTCCTGGACGTAGCCTTCGGGCATGGCG
GACTTGAAGAAGTCGTGCTGCTTCATGTGGTCGGGGTAGCGGCTGAAGCACTGCACGCCGTAGGTCAGGG
TGGTCACGAGGGTGGGCCAGGGCACGGGCAGCTTGCCGGTGGTGCAGATGAACTTCAGGGTCAGCTTGCC
GTAGGTGGCATCGCCCTCGCCCTCGCCGGACACGCTGAACTTGTGGCCGTTTACGTCGCCGTCCAGCTCG
ACCAGGATGGGCACCACCCCGGTGAACAGCTCCTCGCCCTTGCTCACGCCGCTCCCTCCAGCATAATCAG
GCACATCATAAGGGTATCCGGCGCTGCCAGCGTAGTCAGGCACATCATAGGGGTAGGATCCTGTGCCGGC
GTAATCAGGCACGTCATAGGGATACATAAGCTTTCTAGAGTCGATTTGGTGTATCGAGATTGGTTATGAA
ATTCAGATGCTAGTGTAATGTATTGGTAATTTGGGAAGATATAATAGGAAGCAAGGCTATTTATCCATTT
CTGAAAAGGCGAAATGGCGTCACCGCGAGCGTCACGCGCATTCCGTTCTTGCTGTAAAGCGTTGTTTGGT
ACACTTTTGACTAGCGAGGCTTGGCGTGTCAGCGTATCTATTCAAAAGTCGTTAATGGCTGCGGATCAAG
AAAAAGTTGGAATAGAAACAGAATACCCGCGAAATTCAGGCCCGGTTGCCATGTCCTACACGCCGAAATA
AACGACCAAATTAGTAGAAAAATAAAAACTGACTCGGATACTTACGTCACGTCTTGCGCACTGATTTGAA
AAATCTCCCTCGATCGAGAAAGAGATCAATGTTGAGCTGCTTCAAAAGCAATGGGATTGACCAGCTCGCG
GATCCTACAGGCCAAATTCGCTCTTAGCCGTACAATATTACTCACCGGTGCGATGCCCCCCATCGTAGGT
GAAGGTGGAAATTAATGATCCATCTTGAGACCACAGGCCCACAACAGCTACCAGTTTCCTCAAGGGTCCA
CCAAAAACGTAAGCGCTTACGTACATGGTCGATAAGAAAAGGCAATTTGTAGATGTTAACATCCAACGTC
GCTTTCAGGGATCCTACAGGCCAAATTCGCTCTTAGCCGTACAATATTACTCACCGGTGCGATGCCCCCC
ATCGTAGGTGAAGGTGGAAATTAATGATCCATCTTGAGACCACAGGCCCACAACAGCTACCAGTTTCCTC
AAGGGTCCACCAAAAACGTAAGCGCTTACGTACATGGTCGATAAGAAAAGGCAATTTGTAGATGTTAACA
TCCAACGTCGCTTTCAGGGATCCGCGAGCTTATCGATACCGTGGCACTGGCCGTCGTTTTACAACGTCGT
GACTGGGAAAACCCTGGCGTTACCCAACTTAATCGCCTTGCAGCACATCCCCCTTTCGCCAGCTGGCGTA
ATAGCGAAGAGGCCCGCACCGATCGCCCTTCCCAACAGTTGCGCAGCCTGAATGGCGAATGCTAGAGCAG
CTTGAGCTTGGATCAGATTGTCGTTTCCCGCCTTCAGTTTAAACTATCAGTGTTTGACAGGATATATTGG
CGGGTAAACCTAAGAGAAAAGAGCGTTTATTAGAATAATCGGATATTTAAAAGGGCGTGAAAAGGTTTAT
CCGTTCGTCCATTTGTATGTGCATGCCAACCACAGGGTTCCCCTCGGGATCAAAGTACTTTGATCCAACC
CCTCCGCTGCTATAGTGCAGTCGGCTTCTGACGTTCAGTGCAGCCGTCTTCTGAAAACGACATGTCGCAC
AAGTCCTAAGTTACGCGACAGGCTGCCGCCCTGCCCTTTTCCTGGCGTTTTCTTGTCGCGTGTTTTAGTC
GCATAAAGTAGAATACTTGCGACTAGAACCGGAGACATTACGCCATGAACAAGAGCGCCGCCGCTGGCCT
GCTGGGCTATGCCCGCGTCAGCACCGACGACCAGGACTTGACCAACCAACGGGCCGAACTGCACGCGGCC
GGCTGCACCAAGCTGTTTTCCGAGAAGATCACCGGCACCAGGCGCGACCGCCCGGAGCTGGCCAGGATGC
TTGACCACCTACGCCCTGGCGACGTTGTGACAGTGACCAGGCTAGACCGCCTGGCCCGCAGCACCCGCGA
CCTACTGGACATTGCCGAGCGCATCCAGGAGGCCGGCGCGGGCCTGCGTAGCCTGGCAGAGCCGTGGGCC
GACACCACCACGCCGGCCGGCCGCATGGTGTTGACCGTGTTCGCCGGCATTGCCGAGTTCGAGCGTTCCC
TAATCATCGACCGCACCCGGAGCGGGCGCGAGGCCGCCAAGGCCCGAGGCGTGAAGTTTGGCCCCCGCCC
TACCCTCACCCCGGCACAGATCGCGCACGCCCGCGAGCTGATCGACCAGGAAGGCCGCACCGTGAAAGAG
GCGGCTGCACTGCTTGGCGTGCATCGCTCGACCCTGTACCGCGCACTTGAGCGCAGCGAGGAAGTGACGC
CCACCGAGGCCAGGCGGCGCGGTGCCTTCCGTGAGGACGCATTGACCGAGGCCGACGCCCTGGCGGCCGC
CGAGAATGAACGCCAAGAGGAACAAGCATGAAACCGCACCAGGACGGCCAGGACGAACCGTTTTTCATTA
CCGAAGAGATCGAGGCGGAGATGATCGCGGCCGGGTACGTGTTCGAGCCGCCCGCGCACGTCTCAACCGT
GCGGCTGCATGAAATCCTGGCCGGTTTGTCTGATGCCAAGCTGGCGGCCTGGCCGGCCAGCTTGGCCGCT
GAAGAAACCGAGCGCCGCCGTCTAAAAAGGTGATGTGTATTTGAGTAAAACAGCTTGCGTCATGCGGTCG
CTGCGTATATGATGCGATGAGTAAATAAACAAATACGCAAGGGGAACGCATGAAGGTTATCGCTGTACTT
AACCAGAAAGGCGGGTCAGGCAAGACGACCATCGCAACCCATCTAGCCCGCGCCCTGCAACTCGCCGGGG
CCGATGTTCTGTTAGTCGATTCCGATCCCCAGGGCAGTGCCCGCGATTGGGCGGCCGTGCGGGAAGATCA
ACCGCTAACCGTTGTCGGCATCGACCGCCCGACGATTGACCGCGACGTGAAGGCCATCGGCCGGCGCGAC
TTCGTAGTGATCGACGGAGCGCCCCAGGCGGCGGACTTGGCTGTGTCCGCGATCAAGGCAGCCGACTTCG
TGCTGATTCCGGTGCAGCCAAGCCCTTACGACATATGGGCCACCGCCGACCTGGTGGAGCTGGTTAAGCA
GCGCATTGAGGTCACGGATGGAAGGCTACAAGCGGCCTTTGTCGTGTCGCGGGCGATCAAAGGCACGCGC
ATCGGCGGTGAGGTTGCCGAGGCGCTGGCCGGGTACGAGCTGCCCATTCTTGAGTCCCGTATCACGCAGC
GCGTGAGCTACCCAGGCACTGCCGCCGCCGGCACAACCGTTCTTGAATCAGAACCCGAGGGCGACGCTGC
CCGCGAGGTCCAGGCGCTGGCCGCTGAAATTAAATCAAAACTCATTTGAGTTAATGAGGTAAAGAGAAAA
TGAGCAAAAGCACAAACACGCTAAGTGCCGGCCGTCCGAGCGCACGCAGCAGCAAGGCTGCAACGTTGGC
CAGCCTGGCAGACACGCCAGCCATGAAGCGGGTCAACTTTCAGTTGCCGGCGGAGGATCACACCAAGCTG
AAGATGTACGCGGTACGCCAAGGCAAGACCATTACCGAGCTGCTATCTGAATACATCGCGCAGCTACCAG
AGTAAATGAGCAAATGAATAAATGAGTAGATGAATTTTAGCGGCTAAAGGAGGCGGCATGGAAAATCAAG
AACAACCAGGCACCGACGCCGTGGAATGCCCCATGTGTGGAGGAACGGGCGGTTGGCCAGGCGTAAGCGG
CTGGGTTGCCTGCCGGCCCTGCAATGGCACTGGAACCCCCAAGCCCGAGGAATCGGCGTGAGCGGTCGCA
AACCATCCGGCCCGGTACAAATCGGCGCGGCGCTGGGTGATGACCTGGTGGAGAAGTTGAAGGCCGCGCA
GGCCGCCCAGCGGCAACGCATCGAGGCAGAAGCACGCCCCGGTGAATCGTGGCAAGCGGCCGCTGATCGA
ATCCGCAAAGAATCCCGGCAACCGCCGGCAGCCGGTGCGCCGTCGATTAGGAAGCCGCCCAAGGGCGACG
AGCAACCAGATTTTTTCGTTCCGATGCTCTATGACGTGGGCACCCGCGATAGTCGCAGCATCATGGACGT
GGCCGTTTTCCGTCTGTCGAAGCGTGACCGACGAGCTGGCGAGGTGATCCGCTACGAGCTTCCAGACGGG
CACGTAGAGGTTTCCGCAGGGCCGGCCGGCATGGCCAGTGTGTGGGATTACGACCTGGTACTGATGGCGG
TTTCCCATCTAACCGAATCCATGAACCGATACCGGGAAGGGAAGGGAGACAAGCCCGGCCGCGTGTTCCG
TCCACACGTTGCGGACGTACTCAAGTTCTGCCGGCGAGCCGATGGCGGAAAGCAGAAAGACGACCTGGTA
GAAACCTGCATTCGGTTAAACACCACGCACGTTGCCATGCAGCGTACGAAGAAGGCCAAGAACGGCCGCC
TGGTGACGGTATCCGAGGGTGAAGCCTTGATTAGCCGCTACAAGATCGTAAAGAGCGAAACCGGGCGGCC
GGAGTACATCGAGATCGAGCTAGCTGATTGGATGTACCGCGAGATCACAGAAGGCAAGAACCCGGACGTG
CTGACGGTTCACCCCGATTACTTTTTGATCGATCCCGGCATCGGCCGTTTTCTCTACCGCCTGGCACGCC
GCGCCGCAGGCAAGGCAGAAGCCAGATGGTTGTTCAAGACGATCTACGAACGCAGTGGCAGCGCCGGAGA
GTTCAAGAAGTTCTGTTTCACCGTGCGCAAGCTGATCGGGTCAAATGACCTGCCGGAGTACGATTTGAAG
GAGGAGGCGGGGCAGGCTGGCCCGATCCTAGTCATGCGCTACCGCAACCTGATCGAGGGCGAAGCATCCG
CCGGTTCCTAATGTACGGAGCAGATGCTAGGGCAAATTGCCCTAGCAGGGGAAAAAGGTCGAAAAGGTCT
CTTTCCTGTGGATAGCACGTACATTGGGAACCCAAAGCCGTACATTGGGAACCGGAACCCGTACATTGGG
AACCCAAAGCCGTACATTGGGAACCGGTCACACATGTAAGTGACTGATATAAAAGAGAAAAAAGGCGATT
TTTCCGCCTAAAACTCTTTAAAACTTATTAAAACTCTTAAAACCCGCCTGGCCTGTGCATAACTGTCTGG
CCAGCGCACAGCCGAAGAGCTGCAAAAAGCGCCTACCCTTCGGTCGCTGCGCTCCCTACGCCCCGCCGCT
TCGCGTCGGCCTATCGCGGCCGCTGGCCGCTCAAAAATGGCTGGCCTACGGCCAGGCAATCTACCAGGGC
GCGGACAAGCCGCGCCGTCGCCACTCGACCGCCGGCGCCCACATCAAGGCACCCTGCCTCGCGCGTTTCG
GTGATGACGGTGAAAACCTCTGACACATGCAGCTCCCGGAGACGGTCACAGCTTGTCTGTAAGCGGATGC
CGGGAGCAGACAAGCCCGTCAGGGCGCGTCAGCGGGTGTTGGCGGGTGTCGGGGCGCAGCCATGACCCAG
TCACGTAGCGATAGCGGAGTGTATACTGGCTTAACTATGCGGCATCAGAGCAGATTGTACTGAGAGTGCA
CCATATGCGGTGTGAAATACCGCACAGATGCGTAAGGAGAAAATACCGCATCAGGCGCTCTTCCGCTTCC
TCGCTCACTGACTCGCTGCGCTCGGTCGTTCGGCTGCGGCGAGCGGTATCAGCTCACTCAAAGGCGGTAA
TACGGTTATCCACAGAATCAGGGGATAACGCAGGAAAGAACATGTGAGCAAAAGGCCAGCAAAAGGCCAG
GAACCGTAAAAAGGCCGCGTTGCTGGCGTTTTTCCATAGGCTCCGCCCCCCTGACGAGCATCACAAAAAT
CGACGCTCAAGTCAGAGGTGGCGAAACCCGACAGGACTATAAAGATACCAGGCGTTTCCCCCTGGAAGCT
CCCTCGTGCGCTCTCCTGTTCCGACCCTGCCGCTTACCGGATACCTGTCCGCCTTTCTCCCTTCGGGAAG
CGTGGCGCTTTCTCATAGCTCACGCTGTAGGTATCTCAGTTCGGTGTAGGTCGTTCGCTCCAAGCTGGGC
TGTGTGCACGAACCCCCCGTTCAGCCCGACCGCTGCGCCTTATCCGGTAACTATCGTCTTGAGTCCAACC
CGGTAAGACACGACTTATCGCCACTGGCAGCAGCCACTGGTAACAGGATTAGCAGAGCGAGGTATGTAGG
CGGTGCTACAGAGTTCTTGAAGTGGTGGCCTAACTACGGCTACACTAGAAGGACAGTATTTGGTATCTGC
GCTCTGCTGAAGCCAGTTACCTTCGGAAAAAGAGTTGGTAGCTCTTGATCCGGCAAACAAACCACCGCTG
GTAGCGGTGGTTTTTTTGTTTGCAAGCAGCAGATTACGCGCAGAAAAAAAGGATCTCAAGAAGATCCTTT
GATCTTTTCTACGGGGTCTGACGCTCAGTGGAACGAAAACTCACGTTAAGGGATTTTGGTCATGCATTCT
AGGTACTAAAACAATTCATCCAGTAAAATATAATATTTTATTTTCTCCCAATCAGGCTTGATCCCCAGTA
AGTCAAAAAATAGCTCGACATACTGTTCTTCCCCGATATCCTCCCTGATCGACCGGACGCAGAAGGCAAT
GTCATACCACTTGTCCGCCCTGCCGCTTCTCCCAAGATCAATAAAGCCACTTACTTTGCCATCTTTCACA
AAGATGTTGCTGTCTCCCAGGTCGCCGTGGGAAAAGACAAGTTCCTCTTCGGGCTTTTCCGTCTTTAAAA
AATCATACAGCTCGCGCGGATCTTTAAATGGAGTGTCTTCTTCCCAGTTTTCGCAATCCACATCGGCCAG
ATCGTTATTCAGTAAGTAATCCAATTCGGCTAAGCGGCTGTCTAAGCTATTCGTATAGGGACAATCCGAT
ATGTCGATGGAGTGAAAGAGCCTGATGCACTCCGCATACAGCTCGATAATCTTTTCAGGGCTTTGTTCAT
CTTCATACTCTTCCGAGCAAAGGACGCCATCGGCCTCACTCATGAGCAGATTGCTCCAGCCATCATGCCG
TTCAAAGTGCAGGACCTTTGGAACAGGCAGCTTTCCTTCCAGCCATAGCATCATGTCCTTTTCCCGTTCC
ACATCATAGGTGGTCCCTTTATACCGGCTGTCCGTCATTTTTAAATATAGGTTTTCATTTTCTCCCACCA
GCTTATATACCTTAGCAGGAGACATTCCTTCCGTATCTTTTACGCAGCGGTATTTTTCGATCAGTTTTTT
CAATTCCGGTGATATTCTCATTTTAGCCATTTATTATTTCCTTCCTCTTTTCTACAGTATTTAAAGATAC
CCCAAGAAGCTAATTATAACAAGACGAACTCCAATTCACTGTTCCTTGCATTCTAAAACCTTAAATACCA
GAAAACAGCTTTTTCAAAGTTGTTTTCAAAGTTGGCGTATAACATAGTATCGACGGAGCCGATTTTGAAA
CCGCGGTGATCACAGGCAGCAACGCTCTGTCATCGTTACAATCAACATGCTACCCTCCGCGAGATCATCC
GTGTTTCAAACCCGGCAGCTTAGTTGCCGTTCTTCCGAATAGCATCGGTAACATGAGCAAAGTCTGCCGC
CTTACAACGGCTCTCCCGCTGACGCCGTCCCGGACTGATGGGCTGCCTGTATCGAGTGGTGATTTTGTGC
CGAGCTGCCGGTCGGGGAGCTGTTGGCTGGCTGGTGGCAGGATATATTGTGGTGTAAACAAATTGACGCT
TAGACAACTTAATAACACATTGCGGACGTTTTTAATGTACTGAATTAACGCCGAATTAATTCGGGGGATC
TGGATTTTAGTACTGGATTTTGGTTTTAGGAATTAGAAATTTTATTGATAGAAGTATTTTACAAATACAA
ATACATACTAAGGGTTTCTTATATGCTCAACACATGAGCGAAACCCTATAGGAACCCTAATTCCCTTATC
TGGGAACTACTCACACATTATTATGGAGAAACTCGAGCTTGTCGATCGACAGATCCCGGTCGGCATCTAC
TCTATTTCTTTGCCCTCGGACGAGTGCTGGGGCGTCGGTTTCCACTATCGGCGAGTACTTCTACACAGCC
ATCGGTCCAGACGGCCGCGCTTCTGCGGGCGATTTGTGTACGCCCGACAGTCCCGGCTCCGGATCGGACG
ATTGCGTCGCATCGACCCTGCGCCCAAGCTGCATCATCGAAATTGCCGTCAACCAAGCTCTGATAGAGTT
GGTCAAGACCAATGCGGAGCATATACGCCCGGAGTCGTGGCGATCCTGCAAGCTCCGGATGCCTCCGCTC
GAAGTAGCGCGTCTGCTGCTCCATACAAGCCAACCACGGCCTCCAGAAGAAGATGTTGGCGACCTCGTAT
TGGGAATCCCCGAACATCGCCTCGCTCCAGTCAATGACCGCTGTTATGCGGCCATTGTCCGTCAGGACAT
TGTTGGAGCCGAAATCCGCGTGCACGAGGTGCCGGACTTCGGGGCAGTCCTCGGCCCAAAGCATCAGCTC
ATCGAGAGCCTGCGCGACGGACGCACTGACGGTGTCGTCCATCACAGTTTGCCAGTGATACACATGGGGA
TCAGCAATCGCGCATATGAAATCACGCCATGTAGTGTATTGACCGATTCCTTGCGGTCCGAATGGGCCGA
ACCCGCTCGTCTGGCTAAGATCGGCCGCAGCGATCGCATCCATAGCCTCCGCGACCGGTTGTAGAACAGC
GGGCAGTTCGGTTTCAGGCAGGTCTTGCAACGTGACACCCTGTGAACGGCGGGAGATGCAATAGGTCAGG
CTCTCGCTAAACTCCCCAATGTCAAGCACTTCCGGAATCGGGAGCGCGGCCGATGCAAAGTGCCGATAAA
CATAACGATCTTTGTAGAAACCATCGGCGCAGCTATTTACCCGCAGGACATATCCACGCCCTCCTACATC
GAAGCTGAAAGCACGAGATTCTTCGCCCTCCGAGAGCTGCATCAGGTCGGAGACGCTGTCGAACTTTTCG
ATCAGAAACTTCTCGACAGACGTCGCGGTGAGTTCAGGCTTTTTCATATCTCATTGCCCCCCGGATCTGC
GAAAGCTCGAGAGAGATAGATTTGTAGAGAGAGACTGGTGATTTCAGCGTGTCCTCTCCAAATGAAATGA
ACTTCCTTATATAGAGGAAGGGTCTTGCGAAGGATAGTGGGATTGTGCGTCATCCCTTACGTCAGTGGAG
ATATCACATCAATCCACTTGCTTTGAAGACGTGGTTGGAACGTCTTCTTTTTCCACGATGCTCCTCGTGG
GTGGGGGTCCATCTTTGGGACCACTGTCGGCAGAGGCATCTTGAACGATAGCCTTTCCTTTATCGCAATG
ATGGCATTTGTAGGTGCCACCTTCCTTTTCTACTGTCCTTTTGATGAAGTGACAGATAGCTGGGCAATGG
AATCCGAGGAGGTTTCCCGATATTACCCTTTGTTGAAAAGTCTCAATAGCCCTTTGGTCTTCTGAGACTG
TATCTTTGATATTCTTGGAGTAGACGAGAGTGTCGTGCTCCACCATGTTGGCAAGCTGCTCTAGCCAATA
CGCAAACCGCCTCTCCCCGCGCGTTGGCCGATTCATTAATGCAGCTGGCACGACAGGTTTCCCGACTGGA
AAGCGGGCAGTGAGCGCAACGCAATTAATGTGAGTTAGCTCACTCATTAGGCACCCCAGGCTTTACACTT
TATGCTTCCGGCTCGTATGTTGTGTGGAATTGTGAGCGGATAACAATTTCACACAGGAAACAGCTATGAC
ATGATTACGAATTCCCGATCTAGTAACATAGATGACACCGCGCGCGATAATTTATCCTAGTTTGCGCGCT
ATATTTTGTTTTCTATCGCGTATTAAATGTATAATTGCGGGACTCTAATCATAAAAACCCATCTCATAAA
TAACGTCATGCATTACATGTTAATTATTACATGCTTAACGTAATTCAACAGAAATTATATGATAATCATC
GCAAGACCGGCAACAGGATTCAATCTTAAGAAACTTTATTGCCAAATGTTTGAACGATCGGGGAAATTCG
AGCTC
